>Addgene plasmid #215699 | pcDNAintron-CHIKV-Structural polyprotein with Nluc tagged E2 | addgene full sequence | sequence record 426577 | Addgene NGS Result
CAAGGCAATCAGGGTATATTATATTGTACTTCAGCACAGTTTTAGAGAACAATTGTTATAATTAAATGAT
AAGGTAGAATATTTCTGCATATAAATTCTGGCTGGCGTGGAAATATTCTTATTGGTAGAAACAACTACAT
CCTGGTCATCATCCTGCCTTTCTCTTTATGGTTACAATGATATACACTGTTTGAGATGAGGATAAAATAC
TCTGAGTCCAAACCGGGCCCCTCTGCTAACCATGTTCATGCCTTCTTCTTTTTCCTACAGCTCCTGGGCA
ACGTGCTGGTTATTGTGCTGTCTCATCATTTTGGCAAAGAATTGTAATACGACTCACTATAGGGCGAATT
CGGATCCACTAGTCCAGTGTGGTGGAATTCTGCAGATCTAGAGCCTCTGCTAACCATGTTCATGCCTTCT
TCTTTTTCCTACAGCTCCTGGGCAACGTGCTGGTTATTGTGCTGTCTCATCATTTTGGCAAAGAATTCGA
GCTCATCGATGCATGGTACCGCCACCATGGAGTTTATCCCAACCCAAACTTTCTACAATAGGAGGTACCA
GCCTCGACCTTGGACTCCGCGCCCTACTATCCAAGTTATCAGACCCAGACCGCGTCCGCAAAGGAAAGCC
GGGCAACTTGCCCAGCTGATCTCAGCAGTTAATAAACTGACAATGCGCGCGGTACCTCAACAGAAGCCGC
GCAAGAATCGGAAGAATAAGAAGCAAAAGCAAAAGCAGCAGGCGCCACGAAACAACATGAATCAAAAGAA
GCAGCCCCCTAAAAAGAAACCGGCTCAAAAGAAAAAGAAGCCGGGCCGTAGAGAGAGAATGTGCATGAAA
ATCGAAAATGATTGCATCTTCGAAGTCAAGCATGAAGGTAAGGTAACAGGTTACGCGTGCTTGGTAGGGG
ACAAAGTAATGAAGCCAGCACACGTAAAGGGGACCATCGATAATGCGGACCTGGCCAAATTGGCCTTCAA
GCGGTCATCTAAGTACGACCTTGAATGCGCGCAGATACCCGTGCACATGAAGTCCGACGCTTCGAAGTTC
ACCCATGAGAAACCGGAGGGGTACTACAACTGGCACCACGGAGCAGTACAGTACTCAGGAGGCCGGTTCA
CCATCCCTACAGGTGCGGGCAAACCAGGGGACAGCGGTAGACCGATCTTCGACAACAAGGGGCGCGTGGT
GGCCATAGTTTTAGGAGGAGCTAATGAAGGAGCCCGTACAGCCCTCTCGGTGGTGACCTGGAACAAAGAC
ATCGTCACGAAAATCACCCCTGAGGGGGCCGAAGAGTGGAGTCTTGCCATTCCAGTTATGTGCCTGCTGG
CAAATACCACGTTCCCCTGCTCCCAGCCCCCTTGCACACCCTGCTGCTACGAAAAAGAGCCGGAGAAAAC
CCTGCGCATGCTAGAAGACAACGTCATGAGCCCCGGGTACTATCAGCTGCTACAAGCATCCTTAACATGT
TCTCCCCGCCGCCAGCGAATGGTCTTCACACTCGAAGATTTCGTTGGGGACTGGCGACAGACAGCCGGCT
ACAACCTGGACCAAGTCCTTGAACAGGGAGGTGTGTCCAGTTTGTTTCAGAATCTCGGGGTGTCCGTAAC
TCCGATCCAAAGGATTGTCCTGAGCGGTGAAAATGGGCTGAAGATCGACATCCATGTCATCATCCCGTAT
GAAGGTCTGAGCGGCGACCAAATGGGCCAGATCGAAAAAATTTTTAAGGTGGTGTACCCTGTGGATGATC
ATCACTTTAAGGTGATCCTGCACTATGGCACACTGGTAATCGACGGGGTTACGCCGAACATGATCGACTA
TTTCGGACGGCCGTATGAAGGCATCGCCGTGTTCGACGGCAAAAAGATCACTGTAACAGGGACCCTGTGG
AACGGCAACAAAATTATCGACGAGCGCCTGATCAACCCCGACGGCTCCCTGCTGTTCCGAGTAACCATCA
ACGGAGTGACCGGCTGGCGGCTGTGCGAACGCATTCTGGCGCGCAGTATTAAGGACAACTTCAATGTCTA
TAAAGCCATAAGACCGTACCTAGCTCACTGTCCCGACTGTGGAGAAGGGCACTCGTGCCATAGTCCCGTA
GCGCTAGAACGCATCAGAAACGAAGCGACAGACGGGACGCTGAAAATCCAGGTTTCCTTGCAAATCGGAA
TAAAGACGGATGATAGCCATGATTGGACCAAGCTGCGTTACATGGACAATCATATGCCAGCAGACGCAGA
GAGGGCCAGGCTATTTGTAAGAACGTCAGCACCGTGCACGATTACTGGAACAATGGGACACTTCATCCTG
GCCCGATGTCCGAAAGGAGAAACTCTGACGGTGGGATTCACTGACGGTAGGAAGATCAGTCACTCATGTA
CGCACCCATTTCACCACGACCCTCCTGTGATAGGCCGGGAAAAATTTCATTCCCGACCGCAGCACGGTAG
AGAACTACCTTGCAGCACGTACGCGCAGAGCACCGCTGCAACTGCCGAGGAGATAGAGGTACATATGCCC
CCAGACACCCCAGATCGCACATTGATGTCACAACAGTCCGGTAATGTAAAGATCACAGTCAATAGTCAGA
CGGTGCGGTACAAGTGTAATTGCGGTGACTCAAATGAAGGACTAACCACTACAGACAAAGTGATTAATAA
CTGCAAGGTTGATCAATGCCATGCCGCGGTCACCAATCACAAAAAATGGCAGTATAATTCCCCTCTGGTC
CCGCGTAATGCTGAACTCGGGGACCGAAAAGGAAAAGTTCACATTCCGTTTCCTCTGGCAAATGTGACAT
GCAGGGTGCCTAAGGCAAGGAACCCCACCGTGACGTACGGAAAAAACCAAGTCATCATGCTGCTGTATCC
TGACCACCCAACGCTCCTGTCCTACCGGAATATGGGAGAAGAACCAAACTATCAAGAAGAGTGGGTGACG
CATAAGAAGGAGATCAGGTTAACCGTGCCGACTGAAGGGCTCGAGGTCACGTGGGGCAACAACGAGCCGT
ACAAGTATTGGCCGCAGTTATCCACAAACGGTACAGCCCACGGCCACCCGCATGAGATAATTTTGTATTA
TTATGAGCTGTACCCTACTATGACTGTGGTAGTTGTGTCAGTGGCCTCGTTCGTACTCCTGTCGATGGTG
GGTGTGGCAGTGGGGATGTGCATGTGTGCACGACGCAGATGCATTACACCGTACGAACTGACACCAGGAG
CTACCGTCCCTTTCCTGCTTAGCCTAATATGCTGCATTAGAACAGCTAAAGCGGCCACATACCAAGAGGC
TGCGGTATACCTGTGGAACGAGCAGCAGCCTTTGTTTTGGCTGCAAGCCCTTATTCCGCTGGCAGCCCTG
ATTGTCCTATGCAACTGTCTGAGACTCTTACCATGCTTTTGTAAAACGTTGACTTTTTTAGCCGTAATGA
GCGTCGGTGCCCACACTGTGAGCGCGTACGAACACGTAACAGTGATCCCGAACACGGTGGGAGTACCGTA
TAAGACTCTAGTCAACAGACCGGGCTACAGCCCCATGGTACTGGAGATGGAGCTTCTGTCAGTCACTTTG
GAGCCAACGCTATCGCTTGATTACATCACGTGCGAGTATAAAACCGTCATCCCGTCTCCGTACGTGAAAT
GCTGCGGTACAGCAGAGTGCAAGGACAAGAGCCTACCTGATTACAGCTGTAAGGTCTTCACCGGCGTCTA
CCCATTCATGTGGGGCGGCGCCTACTGCTTCTGCGACACTGAAAATACGCAATTGAGCGAAGCACATGTG
GAGAAGTCCGAATCATGCAAAACAGAATTTGCATCAGCATATAGGGCTCATACCGCATCCGCATCAGCTA
AGCTCCGCGTCCTTTACCAAGGAAATAATGTTACTGTATCTGCTTATGCAAACGGCGATCATGCCGTCAC
AGTTAAGGACGCTAAATTCATTGTGGGGCCAATGTCTTCAGCCTGGACACCTTTTGACAATAAAATCGTG
GTGTACAAAGGCGACGTCTACAACATGGACTACCCGCCCTTCGGCGCAGGAAGACCAGGACAATTTGGCG
ACATCCAAAGTCGCACGCCTGAGAGCGAAGACGTCTATGCTAACACACAACTGGTACTGCAGAGACCGTC
CGCGGGTACGGTGCACGTGCCGTACTCTCAGGCACCATCTGGCTTCAAGTATTGGCTAAAAGAACGAGGG
GCGTCGCTGCAGCACACAGCACCATTTGGCTGTCAAATAGCAACAAACCCGGTAAGAGCGATGAACTGCG
CCGTAGGGAACATGCCTATCTCCATCGACATACCGGACGCGGCCTTCACTAGGGTCGTCGACGCGCCATC
TTTAACGGACATGTCGTGTGAGGTACCAGCCTGCACCCACTCCTCAGACTTTGGGGGCGTAGCCATCATT
AAATATGCAGCCAGCAAGAAAGGCAAGTGTGCGGTGCATTCGATGACTAACGCCGTCACTATTCGGGAAG
CTGAAATAGAAGTAGAAGGGAACTCTCAGTTGCAAATCTCTTTTTCGACGGCCCTAGCCAGCGCCGAATT
CCGCGTACAAGTCTGTTCTACACAAGTACACTGTGCAGCCGAGTGCCATCCACCGAAAGACCATATAGTC
AATTACCCGGCGTCACACACCACCCTCGGGGTCCAAGACATTTCCGTTACGGCGATGTCATGGGTGCAGA
AGATCACGGGAGGTGTGGGACTGGTTGTCGCTGTTGCAGCACTGATCCTAATCGTGGTGCTATGCGTGTC
GTTTAGCAGGCACTGACTCGAGTCTAGAGGGCCCGTTTAAACCCGCTGATCAGCCTCGACTGTGCCTTCT
AGTTGCCAGCCATCTGTTGTTTGCCCCTCCCCCGTGCCTTCCTTGACCCTGGAAGGTGCCACTCCCACTG
TCCTTTCCTAATAAAATGAGGAAATTGCATCGCATTGTCTGAGTAGGTGTCATTCTATTCTGGGGGGTGG
GGTGGGGCAGGACAGCAAGGGGGAGGATTGGGAAGACAATAGCAGGCATGCTGGGGATGCGGTGGGCTCT
ATGGCTTCTGAGGCGGAAAGAACCAGCTGGGGCTCTAGGGGGTATCCCC
[124 nt withheld, positions 5090-5213]
C
[91 nt withheld, positions 5215-5305]
A
[49 nt withheld, positions 5307-5355]
CCTTTGACGTTGGAGTCCACGTTCTTT
[37 nt withheld, positions 5383-5419]
ACCCTATCTCGGTCTATTCTTTTGATTTATAAGGGATTTTGCCGATTTCGGCCTATTGGTTAAAAAATGA
GCTGATTTAACAAAAATTTAACGCGAATTAATTCTGTGGAATGTGTGTCAGTTAGGGTGTGGAAAGTCCC
CAGGCTCCCCAGCAGGCAGAAGTATGCAAAGCATGCATCTCAATTAGTCAGCAACCAGGTGTGGAAAGTC
CCCAGGCTCCCCAGCAGGCAGAAGTATGCAAAGCATGCATCTCAATTAGTCAGCAACCATAGTCCCGCCC
CTAACTCCGCCCATCCCGCCCCTAACTCCGCCCAGTTCCGCCCATTCTCCGCCCCATGGCTGACTAATTT
TTTTTATTTATGCAGAGGCCGAGGCCGCCTCTGCCTCTGAGCTATTCCAGAAGTAGTGAGGAGGCTTTTT
TGGAGGCCTAGGCTTTTGCAAAAAGCTCCCGGGAGCTTGTATATCCATTTTCGGATCTGATCAAGAGACA
GGATGAGGATCGTTTCGCATGATTGAACAAGATGGATTGCACGCAGGTTCTCCGGCCGCTTGGGTGGAGA
GGCTATTCGGCTATGACTGGGCACAACAGACAATCGGCTGCTCTGATGCCGCCGTGTTCCGGCTGTCAGC
GCAGGGGCGCCCGGTTCTTTTTGTCAAGACCGACCTGTCCGGTGCCCTGAATGAACTGCAGGACGAGGCA
GCGCGGCTATCGTGGCTGGCCACGACGGGCGTTCCTTGCGCAGCTGTGCTCGACGTTGTCACTGAAGCGG
GAAGGGACTGGCTGCTATTGGGCGAAGTGCCGGGGCAGGATCTCCTGTCATCTCACCTTGCTCCTGCCGA
GAAAGTATCCATCATGGCTGATGCAATGCGGCGGCTGCATACGCTTGATCCGGCTACCTGCCCATTCGAC
CACCAAGCGAAACATCGCATCGAGCGAGCACGTACTCGGATGGAAGCCGGTCTTGTCGATCAGGATGATC
TGGACGAAGAGCATCAGGGGCTCGCGCCAGCCGAACTGTTCGCCAGGCTCAAGGCGCGCATGCCCGACGG
CGAGGATCTCGTCGTGACCCATGGCGATGCCTGCTTGCCGAATATCATGGTGGAAAATGGCCGCTTTTCT
GGATTCATCGACTGTGGCCGGCTGGGTGTGGCGGACCGCTATCAGGACATAGCGTTGGCTACCCGTGATA
TTGCTGAAGAGCTTGGCGGCGAATGGGCTGACCGCTTCCTCGTGCTTTACGGTATCGCCGCTCCCGATTC
GCAGCGCATCGCCTTCTATCGCCTTCTTGACGAGTTCTTCTGAGCGGGACTCTGGGGTTCGAAATGACCG
ACCAAGCGACGCCCAACCTGCCATCACGAGATTTCGATTCCACCGCCGCCTTCTATGAAAGGTTGGGCTT
CGGAATCGTTTTCCGGGACGCCGGCTGGATGATCCTCCAGCGCGGGGATCTCATGCTGGAGTTCTTCGCC
CACCCCAACTTGTTTATTGCAGCTTATAATGGTTACAAATAAAGCAATAGCATCACAAATTTCACAAATA
AAGCATTTTTTTCACTGCATTCTAGTTGTGGTTTGTCCAAACTCATCAATGTATCTTATCATGTCTGTAT
ACCGTCGACCTCTAGCTAGAGCTTGGCGTAATCATGGTCATAGCTGTTTCCTGTGTGAAATTGTTATCCG
CTCACAATTCCACACAACATACGAGCCGGAAGCATAAAGTGTAAAGCCTGGGGTGCCTAATGAGTGAGCT
AACTCACATTAATTGCGTTGCGCTCACTGCCCGCTTTCCAGTCGGGAAACCTGTCGTGCCAGCTGCATTA
ATGAATCGGCCAACGCGCGGGGAGAGGCGGTTTGCGTATTGGGCGCTCTTCCGCTTCCTCGCTCACTGAC
TCGCTGCGCTCGGTCGTTCGGCTGCGGCGAGCGGTATCAGCTCACTCAAAGGCGGTAATACGGTTATCCA
CAGAATCAGGGGATAACGCAGGAAAGAACATGTGAGCAAAAGGCCAGCAAAAGGCCAGGAACCGTAAAAA
GGCCGCGTTGCTGGCGTTTTTCCATAGGCTCCGCCCCCCTGACGAGCATCACAAAAATCGACGCTCAAGT
CAGAGGTGGCGAAACCCGACAGGACTATAAAGATACCAGGCGTTTCCCCCTGGAAGCTCCCTCGTGCGCT
CTCCTGTTCCGACCCTGCCGCTTACCGGATACCTGTCCGCCTTTCTCCCTTCGGGAAGCGTGGCGCTTTC
TCATAGCTCACGCTGTAGGTATCTCAGTTCGGTGTAGGTCGTTCGCTCCAAGCTGGGCTGTGTGCACGAA
CCCCCCGTTCAGCCCGACCGCTGCGCCTTATCCGGTAACTATCGTCTTGAGTCCAACCCGGTAAGACACG
ACTTATCGCCACTGGCAGCAGCCACTGGTAACAGGATTAGCAGAGCGAGGTATGTAGGCGGTGCTACAGA
GTTCTTGAAGTGGTGGCCTAACTACGGCTACACTAGAAGAACAGTATTTGGTATCTGCGCTCTGCTGAAG
CCAGTTACCTTCGGAAAAAGAGTTGGTAGCTCTTGATCCGGCAAACAAACCACCGCTGGTAGCGGTGGTT
TTTTTGTTTGCAAGCAGCAGATTACGCGCAGAAAAAAAGGATCTCAAGAAGATCCTTTGATCTTTTCTAC
GGGGTCTGACGCTCAGTGGAACGAAAACTCACGTTAAGGGATTTTGGTCATGAGATTATCAAAAAGGATC
TTCACCTAGATCCTTTTAAATTAAAAATGAAGTTTTAAATCAATCTAAAGTATATATGAGTAAACTTGGT
CTGACAGTTACCAATGCTTAATCAGTGAGGCACCTATCTCAGCGATCTGTCTATTTCGTTCATCCATAGT
TGCCTGACTCCCCGTCGTGTAGATAACTACGATACGGGAGGGCTTACCATCTGGCCCCAGTGCTGCAATG
ATACCGCGAGACCCACGCTCACCGGCTCCAGATTTATCAGCAATAAACCAGCCAGCCGGAAGGGCCGAGC
GCAGAAGTGGTCCTGCAACTTTATCCGCCTCCATCCAGTCTATTAATTGTTGCCGGGAAGCTAGAGTAAG
TAGTTCGCCAGTTAATAGTTTGCGCAACGTTGTTGCCATTGCTACAGGCATCGTGGTGTCACGCTCGTCG
TTTGGTATGGCTTCATTCAGCTCCGGTTCCCAACGATCAAGGCGAGTTACATGATCCCCCATGTTGTGCA
AAAAAGCGGTTAGCTCCTTCGGTCCTCCGATCGTTGTCAGAAGTAAGTTGGCCGCAGTGTTATCACTCAT
GGTTATGGCAGCACTGCATAATTCTCTTACTGTCATGCCATCCGTAAGATGCTTTTCTGTGACTGGTGAG
TACTCAACCAAGTCATTCTGAGAATAGTGTATGCGGCGACCGAGTTGCTCTTGCCCGGCGTCAATACGGG
ATAATACCGCGCCACATAGCAGAACTTTAAAAGTGCTCATCATTGGAAAACGTTCTTCGGGGCGAAAACT
CTCAAGGATCTTACCGCTGTTGAGATCCAGTTCGATGTAACCCACTCGTGCACCCAACTGATCTTCAGCA
TCTTTTACTTTCACCAGCGTTTCTGGGTGAGCAAAAACAGGAAGGCAAAATGCCGCAAAAAAGGGAATAA
GGGCGACACGGAAATGTTGAATACTCATACTCTTCCTTTTTCAATATTATTGAAGCATTTATCAGGGTTA
TTGTCTCATGAGCGGATACATATTTGAATGTATTTAGAAAAATAAACAAATAGGGGTTCCGCGCACATTT
CCCCGAAAAGTGCCACCTGACGTCGACGGATCGGGAGATCTCCCGATCCCCTATGGTGCACTCTCAGTAC
AATCTGCTCTGATGCCGCATAGTTAAGCCAGTATCTGCTCCCTGCTTGTGTGTTGGAGGTCGCTGAGTAG
TGCGCGAGCAAAATTTAAGCTACAACAAGGCAAGGCTTGACCGACAATTGCATGAAGAATCTGCTTAGGG
TTAGGCGTTTTGCGCTGCTTCGCGATGTACGGGCCAGATATACGCGTTGACATTGATTATTGACTAGTTA
TTAATAGTAATCAATTACGGGGTCATTAGTTCATAGCCCATATATGGAGTTCCGCGTTACATAACTTACG
GTAAATGGCCCGCCTGGCTGACCGCCCAACGACCCCCGCCCATTGACGTCAATAATGACGTATGTTCCCA
TAGTAACGCCAATAGGGACTTTCCATTGACGTCAATGGGTGGAGTATTTACGGTAAACTGCCCACTTGGC
AGTACATCAAGTGTATCATATGCCAAGTACGCCCCCTATTGACGTCAATGACGGTAAATGGCCCGCCTGG
CATTATGCCCAGTACATGACCTTATGGGACTTTCCTACTTGGCAGTACATCTACGTATTAGTCATCGCTA
TTACCATGGTGATGCGGTTTTGGCAGTACATCAATGGGCGTGGATAGCGGTTTGACTCACGGGGATTTCC
AAGTCTCCACCCCATTGACGTCAATGGGAGTTTGTTTTGGCACCAAAATCAACGGGACTTTCCAAAATGT
CGTAACAACTCCGCCCCATTGACGCAAATGGGCGGTAGGCGTGTACGGTGGGAGGTCTATATAAGCAGAG
CTCGTTTAGTGAACCGTCAGATCGCCTGGAGACGCCATCCACGCTGTTTTGACCTCCATAGAAGACACCG
GGACCGATCCAGCCTCCGGGGGATCGATCCCCCCGATCCTGAGAACTTCAGGGTGAGTTTGGGGACCCTT
GATTGTTCTTTCTTTTTCGCTATTGTAAAATTCATGTTATATGGAGGGGGCAAAGTTTTCAGGGTGTTGT
TTAGAATGGGAAGATGTCCCTTGTATCACCATGGACCCTCATGATAATTTTGTTTCTTTCACTTTCTACT
CTGTTGACAACCATTGTCTCCTCTTATTTTCTTTTCATTTTCTGTAACTTTTTCGTTAAACTTTAGCTTG
CATTTGTAACGAATTTTTAAATTCACTTTTGTTTATTTGTCAGATTGTAAGTACTTTCTCTAATCACTTT
TTTTT
Features (pLannotate 1.2.2; 21 found; start..end, strand, type, name):
    325..343     +  promoter       T7 promoter: promoter for bacteriophage T7 RNA polymerase
    394..434     +  intron         β-globin intron (fragment): intron from rabbit β-globin gene
    517..4773    +  CDS            POLS_CHIKS: Experimental evidence at protein level: Swiss-Prot protein existence level 1. [Spike glycoprotein E1]: Class II viral fusion protein. Fusion activity is inactive as long as E1 is bound to E2 in mature virion. After virus attachment to target cell and endocytosis, acidification of the endosome would induce dissociation of E1/E2 heterodimer and concomitant trimerization of the E1 subunits. This E1 trimer is fusion active, and promotes release of viral nucleocapsid in cytoplasm after endosome and viral membrane fusion. Efficient fusion requires the presence of cholesterol and sphingolipid in the
   4820..5044    +  polyA_signal   bGH poly(A) signal: bovine growth hormone polyadenylation signal
   5048..5069    +  promoter       SV40 promoter (fragment): SV40 enhancer and early promoter
   5090..5518    +  rep_origin     f1 ori (sequence partly withheld): f1 bacteriophage origin of replication; arrow indicates direction of (+) strand synthesis
   5532..5861    +  promoter       SV40 promoter: SV40 enhancer and early promoter
   5928..6719    +  CDS            neo: KKA2_KLEPN - Also known as kan, nptII. Experimental evidence at protein level: Swiss-Prot protein existence level 1. Resistance to kanamycin, neomycin, paromomycin, ribostamycin, butirosin and gentamicin B. From Klebsiella pneumoniae.
   6743..6901    +  CDS            ble (fragment): BLE_KLEPN - Experimental evidence at protein level: Swiss-Prot protein existence level 1. Binding protein with a strong affinity to the bleomycin family of antibiotics. Binds to CL990; an antimitotic-antibiotic compound. From Klebsiella pneumoniae.
   6896..7017    +  polyA_signal   SV40 poly(A) signal: SV40 polyadenylation signal
   7090..7106    -  protein_bind   lac operator: The lac repressor binds to the lac operator to inhibit transcription in E. coli. This inhibition can be relieved by adding lactose or isopropyl-β-D-thiogalactopyranoside (IPTG). lac repressor encoded by lacI
   7114..7144    -  promoter       lac promoter: promoter for the E. coli lac operon
   7159..7180    -  protein_bind   CAP binding site: CAP binding activates transcription in the presence of cAMP. E. coli catabolite activator protein
   7193..7285    -  CDS            lacI (fragment): lac repressor; lacI; The lac repressor binds to the lac operator to inhibit transcription in E. coli. This inhibition can be relieved by adding lactose or isopropyl-β-D-thiogalactopyranoside (IPTG).
   7468..8056    -  rep_origin     ori: high-copy-number ColE1/pMB1/pBR322/pUC origin of replication
   8227..9087    -  CDS            AmpR: β-lactamase; bla; confers resistance to ampicillin, carbenicillin, and related antibiotics
   9088..9192    -  promoter       AmpR promoter: bla
   9251..9303    -  misc_feature   bom (fragment): basis of mobility region from pBR322
   9458..9837    +  enhancer       CMV enhancer: human cytomegalovirus immediate early enhancer
   9838..10041   +  promoter       CMV promoter: human cytomegalovirus (CMV) immediate early promoter
  10162..270     +  intron         β-globin intron (across the origin): intron from rabbit β-globin gene
