[The description below was written by a language model from this plasmid's Addgene catalogue record and pLannotate feature annotations shown in this document.]
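Description:
pcDNAintron-CHIKV-Structural polyprotein with Nluc tagged E2 is a mammalian expression plasmid of about 10.5 kb built on the pcDNAintron backbone, a pcDNA-style vector. It is propagated in E. coli through a high-copy ColE1/pUC-type origin with β-lactamase conferring ampicillin resistance, and it also carries an f1 phage origin. For selection in mammalian cells, an SV40 early promoter drives a neomycin phosphotransferase gene terminated by an SV40 polyadenylation signal, allowing G418 selection. Short remnants of lac regulatory elements, lacI, ble and the pBR322 bom region are annotated in the backbone and appear to be cloning leftovers rather than functional parts.

The expression cassette uses the human CMV immediate-early enhancer and promoter, followed by a rabbit β-globin intron placed upstream of the coding region. Such an intron typically improves mRNA processing and expression of unspliced viral sequences delivered from the nucleus. A T7 promoter sits between the intron and the insert, and a bovine growth hormone polyadenylation signal terminates the transcript. The roughly 4.3 kb insert encodes the structural polyprotein of Chikungunya virus strain 181/clone 25 in the order Capsid-E3-NLucE2-6K-E1, with NanoLuc luciferase fused to the E2 glycoprotein. The automated annotation labels the whole open reading frame as the CHIKV structural polyprotein and does not mark the NanoLuc segment separately.

Expression in transfected cells yields the polyprotein, which is normally cleaved into capsid and envelope components. The luciferase-tagged E2 should therefore give a luminescent readout of glycoprotein or particle production. The associated work concerns CHIKV release and its restriction by TIM-1 receptors that bind envelope phosphatidylserine.
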