Addgene plasmid #215699: pcDNAintron-CHIKV-Structural polyprotein with Nluc tagged E2
Purpose: Produces the Chikungunya virus structural polyprotein Capsid-E3-NLucE2-6K-E1
Depositing lab: Melinda Brindley. Depositing organization: University of Georgia. Publication: Chikungunya virus release is reduced by TIM-1 receptors through binding of envelope phosphatidylserine. Reyes Ballista JM, Hoover AJ, Noble JT, Acciani MD, Miazgowicz KL, Harrison SA, Tabscott GAL, Duncan A, Barnes DN, Jimenez AR, Brindley MA. J Virol. 2024 Jul 15:e0077524. doi: 10.1128/jvi.00775-24. PubMed 39007616.
Backbone
  Vector backbone: pcDNAintron
  Backbone size w/o insert (bp): 6205
  Vector type: Mammalian Expression
  Selectable markers: Neomycin (select with G418)
Growth in bacteria
  Bacterial resistance: Ampicillin, 100 μg/mL
  Growth temperature: 37°C
  Growth strain: DH5alpha
  Copy number: High Copy
Gene/Insert
  Gene/Insert name: CHIKV structural polyprotein Capsid-E3-NLucE2-6K-E1
  Species: Chikungunya virus strain 181/clone 25
  Insert size (bp): 4256
  Promoter: CMV
  Cloning method: Ligation Independent Cloning
  Sequencing primers: 5′ TAATACGACTCACTATAGGG; 3′ TAGAAGGCACAGTCGAGG
Terms and licenses: Academic/Nonprofit Terms; Industry Terms
How to cite: pcDNAintron-CHIKV-Structural polyprotein with Nluc tagged E2 was a gift from Melinda Brindley (Addgene plasmid # 215699 ; http://n2t.net/addgene:215699 ; RRID:Addgene_215699)
